>Addgene plasmid #22240 | pLM-vexGFP-Oct4 | depositor full sequence | sequence record 10191 | Author sequence
CAATCAACCTCTGGATTACAAAATTTGTGAAAGATTGACTGGTATTCTTAACTATGTTGCTCCTTTTACG
CTATGTGGATACGCTGCTTTAATGCCTTTGTATCATGCTATTGCTTCCCGTATGGCTTTCATTTTCTCCT
CCTTGTATAAATCCTGGTTGCTGTCTCTTTATGAGGAGTTGTGGCCCGTTGTCAGGCAACGTGGCGTGGT
GTGCACTGTGTTTGCTGACGCAACCCCCACTGGTTGGGGCATTGCCACCACCTGTCAGCTCCTTTCCGGG
ACTTTCGCTTTCCCCCTCCCTATTGCCACGGCGGAACTCATCGCCGCCTGCCTTGCCCGCTGCTGGACAG
GGGCTCGGCTGTTGGGCACTGACAATTCCGTGGTGTTGTCGGGGAAGCTGACGTCCTTTCCATGGCTGCT
CGCCTGTGTTGCCACCTGGATTCTGCGCGGGACGTCCTTCTGCTACGTCCCTTCGGCCCTCAATCCAGCG
GACCTTCCTTCCCGCGGCCTGCTGCCGGCTCTGCGGCCTCTTCCGCGTCTTCGCCTTCGCCCTCAGACGA
GTCGGATCTCCCTTTGGGCCGCCTCCCCGCCTGGAATTCGAGCTCGGTACCTTTAAGACCAATGACTTAC
AAGGCAGCTGTAGATCTTAGCCACTTTTTAAAAGAAAAGGGGGGACTGGAAGGGCTAATTCACTCCCAAC
GAAGACAAGATATCCTGCTAGCTCCGGATCCGGACCTGTACTGGGTCTCTCTGGTTAGACCAGATCTGAG
CCTGGGAGCTCTCTGGCTAACTAGGGAACCCACTGCTTAAGCCTCAATAAAGCTTGCCTTGAGTGCTTCA
AGTAGTGTGTGCCCGTCTGTTGTGTGACTCTGGTAACTAGAGATCCCTCAGACCCTTTTAGTCAGTGTGG
AAAATCTCTAGCAGTAGTAGTTCATGTCATCTTATTATTCAGTATTTATAACTTGCAAAGAAATGAATAT
CAGAGAGTGAGAGGAACTTGTTTATTGCAGCTTATAATGGTTACAAATAAAGCAATAGCATCACAAATTT
CACAAATAAAGCATTTTTTTCACTGCATTCTAGTTGTGGTTTGTCCAAACTCATCAATGTATCTTATCAT
GTCTGGCTCTAGCTATCCCGCCCCTAACTCCGCCCAGTTCCGCCCATTCTCCGCCCCATGGCTGACTAAT
TTTTTTTATTTATGCAGAGGCCGAGGCCGCCTCGGCCTCTGAGCTATTCCAGAAGTAGTGAGGAGGCTTT
TTTGGAGGCCTAGGCTTTTGCGTCGAGACGTACCCAATTCGCCCTATAGTGAGTCGTATTACGCGCGCTC
ACTGGCCGTCGTTTTACAACGTCGTGACTGGGAAAACCCTGGCGTTACCCAACTTAATCGCCTTGCAGCA
CATCCCCCTTTCGCCAGCTGGCGTAATAGCGAAGAGGCCCGCACCGATCGCCCTTCCCAACAGTTGCGCA
GCCTGAATGGCGAATGGCGCG
[124 nt withheld, positions 1492-1615]
C
[91 nt withheld, positions 1617-1707]
A
[49 nt withheld, positions 1709-1757]
CCTTTGACGTTGGAGTCCACGTTCTTT
[37 nt withheld, positions 1785-1821]
ACCCTATCTCGGTCTATTCTTTTGATTTATAAGGGATTTTGCCGATTTCGGCCTATTGGTTAAAAAATGA
GCTGATTTAACAAAAATTTAACGCGAATTTTAACAAAATATTAACGTTTACAATTTCCCAGGTGGCACTT
TTCGGGGAAATGTGCGCGGAACCCCTATTTGTTTATTTTTCTAAATACATTCAAATATGTATCCGCTCAT
GAGACAATAACCCTGATAAATGCTTCAATAATATTGAAAAAGGAAGAGTATGAGTATTCAACATTTCCGT
GTCGCCCTTATTCCCTTTTTTGCGGCATTTTGCCTTCCTGTTTTTGCTCACCCAGAAACGCTGGTGAAAG
TAAAAGATGCTGAAGATCAGTTGGGTGCACGAGTGGGTTACATCGAACTGGATCTCAACAGCGGTAAGAT
CCTTGAGAGTTTTCGCCCCGAAGAACGTTTTCCAATGATGAGCACTTTTAAAGTTCTGCTATGTGGCGCG
GTATTATCCCGTATTGACGCCGGGCAAGAGCAACTCGGTCGCCGCATACACTATTCTCAGAATGACTTGG
TTGAGTACTCACCAGTCACAGAAAAGCATCTTACGGATGGCATGACAGTAAGAGAATTATGCAGTGCTGC
CATAACCATGAGTGATAACACTGCGGCCAACTTACTTCTGACAACGATCGGAGGACCGAAGGAGCTAACC
GCTTTTTTGCACAACATGGGGGATCATGTAACTCGCCTTGATCGTTGGGAACCGGAGCTGAATGAAGCCA
TACCAAACGACGAGCGTGACACCACGATGCCTGTAGCAATGGCAACAACGTTGCGCAAACTATTAACTGG
CGAACTACTTACTCTAGCTTCCCGGCAACAATTAATAGACTGGATGGAGGCGGATAAAGTTGCAGGACCA
CTTCTGCGCTCGGCCCTTCCGGCTGGCTGGTTTATTGCTGATAAATCTGGAGCCGGTGAGCGTGGGTCTC
GCGGTATCATTGCAGCACTGGGGCCAGATGGTAAGCCCTCCCGTATCGTAGTTATCTACACGACGGGGAG
TCAGGCAACTATGGATGAACGAAATAGACAGATCGCTGAGATAGGTGCCTCACTGATTAAGCATTGGTAA
CTGTCAGACCAAGTTTACTCATATATACTTTAGATTGATTTAAAACTTCATTTTTAATTTAAAAGGATCT
AGGTGAAGATCCTTTTTGATAATCTCATGACCAAAATCCCTTAACGTGAGTTTTCGTTCCACTGAGCGTC
AGACCCCGTAGAAAAGATCAAAGGATCTTCTTGAGATCCTTTTTTTCTGCGCGTAATCTGCTGCTTGCAA
ACAAAAAAACCACCGCTACCAGCGGTGGTTTGTTTGCCGGATCAAGAGCTACCAACTCTTTTTCCGAAGG
TAACTGGCTTCAGCAGAGCGCAGATACCAAATACTGTCCTTCTAGTGTAGCCGTAGTTAGGCCACCACTT
CAAGAACTCTGTAGCACCGCCTACATACCTCGCTCTGCTAATCCTGTTACCAGTGGCTGCTGCCAGTGGC
GATAAGTCGTGTCTTACCGGGTTGGACTCAAGACGATAGTTACCGGATAAGGCGCAGCGGTCGGGCTGAA
CGGGGGGTTCGTGCACACAGCCCAGCTTGGAGCGAACGACCTACACCGAACTGAGATACCTACAGCGTGA
GCTATGAGAAAGCGCCACGCTTCCCGAAGGGAGAAAGGCGGACAGGTATCCGGTAAGCGGCAGGGTCGGA
ACAGGAGAGCGCACGAGGGAGCTTCCAGGGGGAAACGCCTGGTATCTTTATAGTCCTGTCGGGTTTCGCC
ACCTCTGACTTGAGCGTCGATTTTTGTGATGCTCGTCAGGGGGGCGGAGCCTATGGAAAAACGCCAGCAA
CGCGGCCTTTTTACGGTTCCTGGCCTTTTGCTGGCCTTTTGCTCACATGTTCTTTCCTGCGTTATCCCCT
GATTCTGTGGATAACCGTATTACCGCCTTTGAGTGAGCTGATACCGCTCGCCGCAGCCGAACGACCGAGC
GCAGCGAGTCAGTGAGCGAGGAAGCGGAAGAGCGCCCAATACGCAAACCGCCTCTCCCCGCGCGTTGGCC
GATTCATTAATGCAGCTGGCACGACAGGTTTCCCGACTGGAAAGCGGGCAGTGAGCGCAACGCAATTAAT
GTGAGTTAGCTCACTCATTAGGCACCCCAGGCTTTACACTTTATGCTTCCGGCTCGTATGTTGTGTGGAA
TTGTGAGCGGATAACAATTTCACACAGGAAACAGCTATGACCATGATTACGCCAAGCGCGCAATTAACCC
TCACTAAAGGGAACAAAAGCTGGAGCTGCAAGCTTAATGTAGTCTTATGCAATACTCTTGTAGTCTTGCA
ACATGGTAACGATGAGTTAGCAACATGCCTTACAAGGAGAGAAAAAGCACCGTGCATGCCGATTGGTGGA
AGTAAGGTGGTACGATCGTGCCTTATTAGGAAGGCAACAGACGGGTCTGACATGGATTGGACGAACCACT
GAATTGCCGCATTGCAGAGATATTGTATTTAAGTGCCTAGCTCGATACAATAAACGGGTCTCTCTGGTTA
GACCAGATCTGAGCCTGGGAGCTCTCTGGCTAACTAGGGAACCCACTGCTTAAGCCTCAATAAAGCTTGC
CTTGAGTGCTTCAAGTAGTGTGTGCCCGTCTGTTGTGTGACTCTGGTAACTAGAGATCCCTCAGACCCTT
TTAGTCAGTGTGGAAAATCTCTAGCAGTGGCGCCCGAACAGGGACCTGAAAGCGAAAGGGAAACCAGAGC
TCTCTCGACGCAGGACTCGGCTTGCTGAAGCGCGCACGGCAAGAGGCGAGGGGCGGCGACTGGTGAGTAC
GCCAAAAATTTTGACTAGCGGAGGCTAGAAGGAGAGAGATGGGTGCGAGAGCGTCAGTATTAAGCGGGGG
AGAATTAGATCGCGATGGGAAAAAATTCGGTTAAGGCCAGGGGGAAAGAAAAAATATAAATTAAAACATA
TAGTATGGGCAAGCAGGGAGCTAGAACGATTCGCAGTTAATCCTGGCCTGTTAGAAACATCAGAAGGCTG
TAGACAAATACTGGGACAGCTACAACCATCCCTTCAGACAGGATCAGAAGAACTTAGATCATTATATAAT
ACAGTAGCAACCCTCTATTGTGTGCATCAAAGGATAGAGATAAAAGACACCAAGGAAGCTTTAGACAAGA
TAGAGGAAGAGCAAAACAAAAGTAAGACCACCGCACAGCAAGCGGCCGCTGATCTTCAGACCTGGAGGAG
GAGATATGAGGGACAATTGGAGAAGTGAATTATATAAATATAAAGTAGTAAAAATTGAACCATTAGGAGT
AGCACCCACCAAGGCAAAGAGAAGAGTGGTGCAGAGAGAAAAAAGAGCAGTGGGAATAGGAGCTTTGTTC
CTTGGGTTCTTGGGAGCAGCAGGAAGCACTATGGGCGCAGCCTCAATGACGCTGACGGTACAGGCCAGAC
AATTATTGTCTGGTATAGTGCAGCAGCAGAACAATTTGCTGAGGGCTATTGAGGCGCAACAGCATCTGTT
GCAACTCACAGTCTGGGGCATCAAGCAGCTCCAGGCAAGAATCCTGGCTGTGGAAAGATACCTAAAGGAT
CAACAGCTCCTGGGGATTTGGGGTTGCTCTGGAAAACTCATTTGCACCACTGCTGTGCCTTGGAATGCTA
GTTGGAGTAATAAATCTCTGGAACAGATTTGGAATCACACGACCTGGATGGAGTGGGACAGAGAAATTAA
CAATTACACAAGCTTAATACACTCCTTAATTGAAGAATCGCAAAACCAGCAAGAAAAGAATGAACAAGAA
TTATTGGAATTAGATAAATGGGCAAGTTTGTGGAATTGGTTTAACATAACAAATTGGCTGTGGTATATAA
AATTATTCATAATGATAGTAGGAGGCTTGGTAGGTTTAAGAATAGTTTTTGCTGTACTTTCTATAGTGAA
TAGAGTTAGGCAGGGATATTCACCATTATCGTTTCAGACCCACCTCCCAACCCCGAGGGGACCCGACAGG
CCCGAAGGAATAGAAGAAGAAGGTGGAGAGAGAGACAGAGACAGATCCATTCGATTAGTGAACGGATCTC
GACGGTATCGGTTAACTTTTAAAAGAAAAGGGGGGATTGGGGGGTACAGTGCAGGGGAAAGAATAGTAGA
CATAATAGCAACAGACATACAAACTAAAGAATTACAAAAACAAATTACAAAAATTCAAAATTTTATCGAT
CACGAGACTAGCCTCGAGAAGCTTGATATCGAATTCCCACGGGGTTGGGGTTGCGCCTTTTCCAAGGCAG
CCCTGGGTTTGCGCAGGGACGCGGCTGCTCTGGGCGTGGTTCCGGGAAACGCAGCGGCGCCGACCCTGGG
TCTCGCACATTCTTCACGTCCGTTCGCAGCGTCACCCGGATCTTCGCCGCTACCCTTGTGGGCCCCCCGG
CGACGCTTCCTGCTCCGCCCCTAAGTCGGGAAGGTTCCTTGCGGTTCGCGGCGTGCCGGACGTGACAAAC
GGAAGCCGCACGTCTCACTAGTACCCTCGCAGACGGACAGCGCCAGGGAGCAATGGCAGCGCGCCGACCG
CGATGGGCTGTGGCCAATAGCGGCTGCTCAGCGGGGCGCGCCGAGAGCAGCGGCCGGGAAGGGGCGGTGC
GGGAGGCGGGGTGTGGGGCGGTAGTGTGGGCCCTGTTCCTGCCCGCGCGGTGTTCCGCATTCTGCAAGCC
TCCGGAGCGCACGTCGGCAGTCGGCTCCCTCGTTGACCGAATCACCGACCTCTCTCCCCAGGGGGATCCA
CCGGTATGGTGAGCAAGGGCGAGGAGCTGTTCACCGGGGTGGTGCCCATCCTGGTCGAGCTGGACGGCGA
CGTAAACGGCCACAAGTTCAGCGTGTCCGGCGAGGGCGAGGGCGATGCCACCTACGGCAAGCTGACCCTG
AAGTTCATCTGCACCACCGGCAAGCTGCCCGTGCCCTGGCCCACCCTCGTGACCACCTTCAGCTACGGCG
TGCAGTGCTTCAGCCGCTACCCCGACCACATGAAGCAGCACGACTTCTTCAAGTCCGCCATGCCCGAAGG
CTACGTCCAGGAGCGCACCATCAGCTTCAAGGACGACGGCAACTACAAGACCCGCGCCGAGGTGAAGTTC
GAGGGCGACACCCTGGTGAACCGCATCGAGCTGAAGGGCATCGACTTCAAGGAGGACGGCAACATCCTGG
GGCACAAGCTGGAGTACAACTACAACAGCCACAACGTCTATATCACGGCCGACAAGCAGAAGAACGGCAT
CAAGGCGAACTTCAAGATCCGCCACAACATCGAGGACGGCAGCGTGCAGCTCGCCGACCACTACCAGCAG
AACACCCCCATCGGCGACGGCCCCGTGCTGCTGCCCGACAACCACTACCTGTTCATCCAGTCCGCCCTGA
GCAAAGACCCCAACGAGAAGCGCGATCACATGGTCCTGCTGGAGTTCGTGACCGCCGCCGGGATCACTCA
CGGCATGGACGAGCTGTACAAGGGATCTGGAGCAACAAACTTCTCACTACTCAAACAAGCAGGTGACGTG
GAGGAGAATCCCGGCCCTATGGCGGGACACCTGGCTTCGGATTTCGCCTTCTCGCCCCCTCCAGGTGGTG
GAGGTGATGGGCCAGGGGGGCCGGAGCCGGGCTGGGTTGATCCTCGGACCTGGCTAAGCTTCCAAGGCCC
TCCTGGAGGGCCAGGAATCGGGCCGGGGGTTGGGCCAGGCTCTGAGGTGTGGGGGATTCCCCCATGCCCC
CCGCCGTATGAGTTCTGTGGGGGGATGGCGTACTGTGGGCCCCAGGTTGGAGTGGGGCTAGTGCCCCAAG
GCGGCTTGGAGACCTCTCAGCCTGAGGGTGAAGCAGGAGTCGGGGTGGAGAGCAACTCCGATGGGGCCTC
CCCGGAGCCCTGCACCGTCACCCCTGGTGCCGTGAAGCTGGAGAAGGAGAAGCTGGAGCAAAACCCGGAG
GAGTCCCAGGACATCAAAGCTCTGCAGAAAGAACTCGAGCAATTTGCCAAGCTCCTGAAGCAGAAGAGGA
TCACCCTGGGATATACACAGGCCGATGTGGGGCTCACCCTGGGGGTTCTATTTGGGAAGGTATTCAGCCA
AACGACCATCTGCCGCTTTGAGGCTCTGCAGCTTAGCTTCAAGAACATGTGTAAGCTGCGGCCCTTGCTG
CAGAAGTGGGTGGAGGAAGCTGACAACAATGAAAATCTTCAGGAGATATGCAAAGCAGAAACCCTCGTGC
AGGCCCGAAAGAGAAAGCGAACCAGTATCGAGAACCGAGTGAGAGGCAACCTGGAGAATTTGTTCCTGCA
GTGCCCGAAACCCACACTGCAGCAGATCAGCCACATCGCCCAGCAGCTTGGGCTCGAGAAGGATGTGGTC
CGAGTGTGGTTCTGTAACCGGCGCCAGAAGGGCAAGCGATCAAGCAGCGACTATGCACAACGAGAGGATT
TTGAGGCTGCTGGGTCTCCTTTCTCAGGGGGACCAGTGTCCTTTCCTCTGGCCCCAGGGCCCCATTTTGG
TACCCCAGGCTATGGGAGCCCTCACTTCACTGCACTGTACTCCTCGGTCCCTTTCCCTGAGGGGGAAGCC
TTTCCCCCTGTCTCTGTCACCACTCTGGGCTCTCCCATGCATTCAAACTGAGTCGA
Features (pLannotate 1.2.2; 27 found; start..end, strand, type, name):
      2..590     +  misc_feature   WPRE: woodchuck hepatitis virus posttranscriptional regulatory element
    607..747     +  CDS            nef (fragment): NEF_HV1Z6 - Experimental evidence at protein level: Swiss-Prot protein existence level 1. Extracellular Nef protein targets CD4(+) T-lymphocytes for apoptosis by interacting with CXCR4 surface receptors. From Human immunodeficiency virus type 1 group M subtype D (isolate Z6) (HIV-1).
    743..923     +  LTR            5' LTR (truncated): truncated 5' long terminal repeat (LTR) from HIV-1
    995..1116    +  polyA_signal   SV40 poly(A) signal: SV40 polyadenylation signal
   1135..1270    +  rep_origin     SV40 ori: SV40 origin of replication
   1303..1321    -  promoter       T7 promoter: promoter for bacteriophage T7 RNA polymerase
   1329..1484    +  CDS            lacZα (fragment): LacZα fragment of β-galactosidase; lacZ fragment
   1492..1947    +  rep_origin     f1 ori (sequence partly withheld): f1 bacteriophage origin of replication; arrow indicates direction of (+) strand synthesis
   1976..2080    +  promoter       AmpR promoter: bla
   2081..2941    +  CDS            AmpR: β-lactamase; bla; confers resistance to ampicillin, carbenicillin, and related antibiotics
   3112..3700    +  rep_origin     ori: high-copy-number ColE1/pMB1/pBR322/pUC origin of replication
   3883..3975    +  CDS            lacI (fragment): lac repressor; lacI; The lac repressor binds to the lac operator to inhibit transcription in E. coli. This inhibition can be relieved by adding lactose or isopropyl-β-D-thiogalactopyranoside (IPTG).
   3988..4009    +  protein_bind   CAP binding site: CAP binding activates transcription in the presence of cAMP. E. coli catabolite activator protein
   4024..4054    +  promoter       lac promoter: promoter for the E. coli lac operon
   4062..4078    +  protein_bind   lac operator: The lac repressor binds to the lac operator to inhibit transcription in E. coli. This inhibition can be relieved by adding lactose or isopropyl-β-D-thiogalactopyranoside (IPTG). lac repressor encoded by lacI
   4123..4141    +  promoter       T3 promoter: promoter for bacteriophage T3 RNA polymerase
   4169..4390    +  promoter       RSV promoter: Rous sarcoma virus enhancer/promoter
   4397..4577    +  LTR            5' LTR (truncated): truncated 5' long terminal repeat (LTR) from HIV-1
   4621..4746    +  misc_feature   HIV-1 Ψ: packaging signal of human immunodeficiency virus type 1
   4730..5093    +  CDS            HIV-1 gag (fragment): gag protein from human immunodeficiency virus 1; gag
   5188..5524    +  ncRNA          RRE: Accession: RF00036 - HIV Rev response element
   5849..5949    +  CDS            Rev (fragment): human immunodeficiency virus 1 (HIV-1) Rev protein; rev; enhances nuclear export of unspliced and incompletely spliced viral mRNAs
   5968..6085    +  misc_feature   cPPT/CTS: central polypurine tract and central termination sequence of HIV-1
   6105..6128    -  misc_feature   MCS (fragment): pBluescript multiple cloning site
   6132..6642    +  promoter       hPGK promoter: human phosphoglycerate kinase 1 promoter
   6657..7373    +  CDS            PA-GFP: photoactivatable GFP variant (Patterson et al., 2002) mammalian codon-optimized
   7440..8519    +  CDS            POU5F1: PO5F1_HUMAN - Also known as OCT3, OCT4, OTF3. Experimental evidence at protein level: Swiss-Prot protein existence level 1. Transcription factor that binds to the octamer motif (5'- ATTTGCAT-3'). Forms a trimeric complex with SOX2 or SOX15 on DNA and controls the expression of a number of genes involved in embryonic development such as YES1, FGF4, UTF1 and ZFP206. Critical for early embryogenesis and for embryonic stem cell pluripotency. From Homo sapiens (Human).
