>Addgene plasmid #22240 | pLM-vexGFP-Oct4 | addgene full sequence | sequence record 222790 | Addgene NGS Result
GGGGTTGGGGTTGCGCCTTTTCCAAGGCAGCCCTGGGTTTGCGCAGGGACGCGGCTGCTCTGGGCGTGGT
TCCGGGAAACGCAGCGGCGCCGACCCTGGGTCTCGCACATTCTTCACGTCCGTTCGCAGCGTCACCCGGA
TCTTCGCCGCTACCCTTGTGGGCCCCCCGGCGACGCTTCCTGCTCCGCCCCTAAGTCGGGAAGGTTCCTT
GCGGTTCGCGGCGTGCCGGACGTGACAAACGGAAGCCGCACGTCTCACTAGTACCCTCGCAGACGGACAG
CGCCAGGGAGCAATGGCAGCGCGCCGACCGCGATGGGCTGTGGCCAATAGCGGCTGCTCAGCAGGGCGCG
CCGAGAGCAGCGGCCGGGAAGGGGCGGTGCGGGAGGCGGGGTGTGGGGCGGTAGTGTGGGCCCTGTTCCT
GCCCGCGCGGTGTTCCGCATTCTGCAAGCCTCCGGAGCGCACGTCGGCAGTCGGCTCCCTCGTTGACCGA
ATCACCGACCTCTCTCCCCAGGGGGATCCACCGGTATGGTGAGCAAGGGCGAGGAGCTGTTCACCGGGGT
GGTGCCCATCCTGGTCGAGCTGGACGGCGACGTAAACGGCCACAAGTTCAGCGTGTCCGGCGAGGGCGAG
GGCGATGCCACCTACGGCAAGCTGACCCTGAAGTTCATCTGCACCACCGGCAAGCTGCCCGTGCCCTGGC
CCACCCTCGTGACCACCTTCAGCTACGGCGTGCAGTGCTTCAGCCGCTACCCCGACCACATGAAGCAGCA
CGACTTCTTCAAGTCCGCCATGCCCGAAGGCTACGTCCAGGAGCGCACCATCAGCTTCAAGGACGACGGC
AACTACAAGACCCGCGCCGAGGTGAAGTTCGAGGGCGACACCCTGGTGAACCGCATCGAGCTGAAGGGCA
TCGACTTCAAGGAGGACGGCAACATCCTGGGGCACAAGCTGGAGTACAACTACAACAGCCACAACGTCTA
TATCACGGCCGACAAGCAGAAGAACGGCATCAAGGCGAACTTCAAGATCCGCCACAACATCGAGGACGGC
AGCGTGCAGCTCGCCGACCACTACCAGCAGAACACCCCCATCGGCGACGGCCCCGTGCTGCTGCCCGACA
ACCACTACCTGTTCATCCAGTCCGCCCTGAGCAAAGACCCCAACGAGAAGCGCGATCACATGGTCCTGCT
GGAGTTCGTGACCGCCGCCGGGATCACTCACGGCATGGACGAGCTGTACAAGGGATCTGGAGCAACAAAC
TTCTCACTACTCAAACAAGCAGGTGACGTGGAGGAGAATCCCGGCCCTATGGCGGGACACCTGGCTTCGG
ATTTCGCCTTCTCGCCCCCTCCAGGTGGTGGAGGTGATGGGCCAGGGGGGCCGGAGCCGGGCTGGGTTGA
TCCTCGGACCTGGCTAAGCTTCCAAGGCCCTCCTGGAGGGCCAGGAATCGGGCCGGGGGTTGGGCCAGGC
TCTGAGGTGTGGGGGATTCCCCCATGCCCCCCGCCGTATGAGTTCTGTGGGGGGATGGCGTACTGTGGGC
CCCAGGTTGGAGTGGGGCTAGTGCCCCAAGGCGGCTTGGAGACCTCTCAGCCTGAGGGTGAAGCAGGAGT
CGGGGTGGAGAGCAACTCCGATGGGGCCTCCCCGGAGCCCTGCACCGTCACCCCTGGTGCCGTGAAGCTG
GAGAAGGAGAAGCTGGAGCAAAACCCGGAGGAGTCCCAGGACATCAAAGCTCTGCAGAAAGAACTCGAGC
AATTTGCCAAGCTCCTGAAGCAGAAGAGGATCACCCTGGGATATACACAGGCCGATGTGGGGCTCACCCT
GGGGGTTCTATTTGGGAAGGTATTCAGCCAAACGACCATCTGCCGCTTTGAGGCTCTGCAGCTTAGCTTC
AAGAACATGTGTAAGCTGCGGCCCTTGCTGCAGAAGTGGGTGGAGGAAGCTGACAACAATGAAAATCTTC
AGGAGATATGCAAAGCAGAAACCCTCGTGCAGGCCCGAAAGAGAAAGCGAACCAGTATCGAGAACCGAGT
GAGAGGCAACCTGGAGAATTTGTTCCTGCAGTGCCCGAAACCCACACTGCAGCAGATCAGCCACATCGCC
CAGCAGCTTGGGCTCGAGAAGGATGTGGTCCGAGTGTGGTTCTGTAACCGGCGCCAGAAGGGCAAGCGAT
CAAGCAGCGACTATGCACAACGAGAGGATTTTGAGGCTGCTGGGTCTCCTTTCTCAGGGGGACCAGTGTC
CTTTCCTCTGGCCCCAGGGCCCCATTTTGGTACCCCAGGCTATGGGAGCCCTCACTTCACTGCACTGTAC
TCCTCGGTCCCTTTCCCTGAGGGGGAAGCCTTTCCCCCTGTCTCTGTCACCACTCTGGGCTCTCCCATGC
ATTCAAACTGAGTCGAAATCAACCTCTGGATTACAAAATTTGTGAAAGATTGACTGGTATTCTTAACTAT
GTTGCTCCTTTTACGCTATGTGGATACGCTGCTTTAATGCCTTTGTATCATGCTATTGCTTCCCGTATGG
CTTTCATTTTCTCCTCCTTGTATAAATCCTGGTTGCTGTCTCTTTATGAGGAGTTGTGGCCCGTTGTCAG
GCAACGTGGCGTGGTGTGCACTGTGTTTGCTGACGCAACCCCCACTGGTTGGGGCATTGCCACCACCTGT
CAGCTCCTTTCCGGGACTTTCGCTTTCCCCCTCCCTATTGCCACGGCGGAACTCATCGCCGCCTGCCTTG
CCCGCTGCTGGACAGGGGCTCGGCTGTTGGGCACTGACAATTCCGTGGTGTTGTCGGGGAAGCTGACGTC
CTTTCCATGGCTGCTCGCCTGTGTTGCCACCTGGATTCTGCGCGGGACGTCCTTCTGCTACGTCCCTTCG
GCCCTCAATCCAGCGGACCTTCCTTCCCGCGGCCTGCTGCCGGCTCTGCGGCCTCTTCCGCGTCTTCGCC
TTCGCCCTCAGACGAGTCGGATCTCCCTTTGGGCCGCCTCCCCGCCTGGAATTCGAGCTCGGTACCTTTA
AGACCAATGACTTACAAGGCAGCTGTAGATCTTAGCCACTTTTTAAAAGAAAAGGGGGGACTGGAAGGGC
TAATTCACTCCCAACGAAGACAAGATATCCTGCTAGCTCCGGATCCGGACCTGTACTGGGTCTCTCTGGT
TAGACCAGATCTGAGCCTGGGAGCTCTCTGGCTAACTAGGGAACCCACTGCTTAAGCCTCAATAAAGCTT
GCCTTGAGTGCTTCAAGTAGTGTGTGCCCGTCTGTTGTGTGACTCTGGTAACTAGAGATCCCTCAGACCC
TTTTAGTCAGTGTGGAAAATCTCTAGCAGTAGTAGTTCATGTCATCTTATTATTCAGTATTTATAACTTG
CAAAGAAATGAATATCAGAGAGTGAGAGGAACTTGTTTATTGCAGCTTATAATGGTTACAAATAAAGCAA
TAGCATCACAAATTTCACAAATAAAGCATTTTTTTCACTGCATTCTAGTTGTGGTTTGTCCAAACTCATC
AATGTATCTTATCATGTCTGGCTCTAGCTATCCCGCCCCTAACTCCGCCCAGTTCCGCCCATTCTCCGCC
CCATGGCTGACTAATTTTTTTTATTTATGCAGAGGCCGAGGCCGCCTCGGCCTCTGAGCTATTCCAGAAG
TAGTGAGGAGGCTTTTTTGGAGGCCTAGGGACGTACCCAATTCGCCCTATAGTGAGTCGTATTACGCGCG
CTCACTGGCCGTCGTTTTACAACGTCGTGACTGGGAAAACCCTGGCGTTACCCAACTTAATCGCCTTGCA
GCACATCCCCCTTTCGCCAGCTGGCGTAATAGCGAAGAGGCCCGCACCGATCGCCCTTCCCAACAGTTGC
GCAGCCTGAATGGCGAATGGG
[124 nt withheld, positions 3872-3995]
C
[91 nt withheld, positions 3997-4087]
A
[49 nt withheld, positions 4089-4137]
CCTTTGACGTTGGAGTCCACGTTCTTT
[37 nt withheld, positions 4165-4201]
ACCCTATCTCGGTCTATTCTTTTGATTTATAAGGGATTTTGCCGATTTCGGCCTATTGGTTAAAAAATGA
GCTGATTTAACAAAAATTTAACGCGAATTTTAACAAAATATTAACGCTTACAATTTAGGTGGCACTTTTC
GGGGAAATGTGCGCGGAACCCCTATTTGTTTATTTTTCTAAATACATTCAAATATGTATCCGCTCATGAG
ACAATAACCCTGATAAATGCTTCAATAATATTGAAAAAGGAAGAGTATGAGTATTCAACATTTCCGTGTC
GCCCTTATTCCCTTTTTTGCGGCATTTTGCCTTCCTGTTTTTGCTCACCCAGAAACGCTGGTGAAAGTAA
AAGATGCTGAAGATCAGTTGGGTGCACGAGTGGGTTACATCGAACTGGATCTCAACAGCGGTAAGATCCT
TGAGAGTTTTCGCCCCGAAGAACGTTTTCCAATGATGAGCACTTTTAAAGTTCTGCTATGTGGCGCGGTA
TTATCCCGTATTGACGCCGGGCAAGAGCAACTCGGTCGCCGCATACACTATTCTCAGAATGACTTGGTTG
AGTACTCACCAGTCACAGAAAAGCATCTTACGGATGGCATGACAGTAAGAGAATTATGCAGTGCTGCCAT
AACCATGAGTGATAACACTGCGGCCAACTTACTTCTGACAACGATCGGAGGACCGAAGGAGCTAACCGCT
TTTTTGCACAACATGGGGGATCATGTAACTCGCCTTGATCGTTGGGAACCGGAGCTGAATGAAGCCATAC
CAAACGACGAGCGTGACACCACGATGCCTGTAGCAATGGCAACAACGTTGCGCAAACTATTAACTGGCGA
ACTACTTACTCTAGCTTCCCGGCAACAATTAATAGACTGGATGGAGGCGGATAAAGTTGCAGGACCACTT
CTGCGCTCGGCCCTTCCGGCTGGCTGGTTTATTGCTGATAAATCTGGAGCCGGTGAGCGTGGGTCTCGCG
GTATCATTGCAGCACTGGGGCCAGATGGTAAGCCCTCCCGTATCGTAGTTATCTACACGACGGGGAGTCA
GGCAACTATGGATGAACGAAATAGACAGATCGCTGAGATAGGTGCCTCACTGATTAAGCATTGGTAACTG
TCAGACCAAGTTTACTCATATATACTTTAGATTGATTTAAAACTTCATTTTTAATTTAAAAGGATCTAGG
TGAAGATCCTTTTTGATAATCTCATGACCAAAATCCCTTAACGTGAGTTTTCGTTCCACTGAGCGTCAGA
CCCCGTAGAAAAGATCAAAGGATCTTCTTGAGATCCTTTTTTTCTGCGCGTAATCTGCTGCTTGCAAACA
AAAAAACCACCGCTACCAGCGGTGGTTTGTTTGCCGGATCAAGAGCTACCAACTCTTTTTCCGAAGGTAA
CTGGCTTCAGCAGAGCGCAGATACCAAATACTGTTCTTCTAGTGTAGCCGTAGTTAGGCCACCACTTCAA
GAACTCTGTAGCACCGCCTACATACCTCGCTCTGCTAATCCTGTTACCAGTGGCTGCTGCCAGTGGCGAT
AAGTCGTGTCTTACCGGGTTGGACTCAAGACGATAGTTACCGGATAAGGCGCAGCGGTCGGGCTGAACGG
GGGGTTCGTGCACACAGCCCAGCTTGGAGCGAACGACCTACACCGAACTGAGATACCTACAGCGTGAGCT
ATGAGAAAGCGCCACGCTTCCCGAAGGGAGAAAGGCGGACAGGTATCCGGTAAGCGGCAGGGTCGGAACA
GGAGAGCGCACGAGGGAGCTTCCAGGGGGAAACGCCTGGTATCTTTATAGTCCTGTCGGGTTTCGCCACC
TCTGACTTGAGCGTCGATTTTTGTGATGCTCGTCAGGGGGGCGGAGCCTATGGAAAAACGCCAGCAACGC
GGCCTTTTTACGGTTCCTGGCCTTTTGCTGGCCTTTTGCTCACATGTTCTTTCCTGCGTTATCCCCTGAT
TCTGTGGATAACCGTATTACCGCCTTTGAGTGAGCTGATACCGCTCGCCGCAGCCGAACGACCGAGCGCA
GCGAGTCAGTGAGCGAGGAAGCGGAAGAGCGCCCAATACGCAAACCGCCTCTCCCCGCGCGTTGGCCGAT
TCATTAATGCAGCTGGCACGACAGGTTTCCCGACTGGAAAGCGGGCAGTGAGCGCAACGCAATTAATGTG
AGTTAGCTCACTCATTAGGCACCCCAGGTTTTACACTTTATGCTTCCGGCTCGTATGTTGTGTGGAATTG
TGAGCGGATAACAATTTCACACAGGAAACAGCTATGACCATGATTACGCCAAGCGCGCAATTAACCCTCA
CTAAAGGGAACAAAAGCTGGAGCTGCAAGCTTAATGTAGTCTTATGCAATACTCTTGTAGTCTTGCAACA
TGGTAACGATGAGTTAGCAACATGCCTTACAAGGAGAGAAAAAGCACCGTGCATGCCGATTGGTGGAAGT
AAGGTGGTACGATCGTGCCTTATTAGGAAGGCAACAGACGGGTCTGACATGGATTGGACGAACCACTGAA
TTGCCGCATTGCAGAGATATTGTATTTAAGTGCCTAGCTCGATACATAAACGGGTCTCTCTGGTTAGACC
AGATCTGAGCCTGGGAGCTCTCTGGCTAACTAGGGAACCCACTGCTTAAGCCTCAATAAAGCTTGCCTTG
AGTGCTTCAAGTAGTGTGTGCCCGTCTGTTGTGTGACTCTGGTAACTAGAGATCCCTCAGACCCTTTTAG
TCAGTGTGGAAAATCTCTAGCAGTGGCGCCCGAACAGGGACTTGAAAGCGAAAGGGAAACCAGAGGAGCT
CTCTCGACGCAGGACTCGGCTTGCTGAAGCGCGCACGGCAAGAGGCGAGGGGCGGCGACTGGTGAGTACG
CCAAAAATTTTGACTAGCGGAGGCTAGAAGGAGAGAGATGGGTGCGAGAGCGTCAGTATTAAGCGGGGGA
GAATTAGATCGCGATGGGAAAAAATTCGGTTAAGGCCAGGGGGAAAGAAAAAATATAAATTAAAACATAT
AGTATGGGCAAGCAGGGAGCTAGAACGATTCGCAGTTAATCCTGGCCTGTTAGAAACATCAGAAGGCTGT
AGACAAATACTGGGACAGCTACAACCATCCCTTCAGACAGGATCAGAAGAACTTAGATCATTATATAATA
CAGTAGCAACCCTCTATTGTGTGCATCAAAGGATAGAGATAAAAGACACCAAGGAAGCTTTAGACAAGAT
AGAGGAAGAGCAAAACAAAAGTAAGACCACCGCACAGCAAGCGGCCGCTGATCTTCAGACCTGGAGGAGG
AGATATGAGGGACAATTGGAGAAGTGAATTATATAAATATAAAGTAGTAAAAATTGAACCATTAGGAGTA
GCACCCACCAAGGCAAAGAGAAGAGTGGTGCAGAGAGAAAAAAGAGCAGTGGGAATAGGAGCTTTGTTCC
TTGGGTTCTTGGGAGCAGCAGGAAGCACTATGGGCGCAGCGTCAATGACGCTGACGGTACAGGCCAGACA
ATTATTGTCTGGTATAGTGCAGCAGCAGAACAATTTGCTGAGGGCTATTGAGGCGCAACAGCATCTGTTG
CAACTCACAGTCTGGGGCATCAAGCAGCTCCAGGCAAGAATCCTGGCTGTGGAAAGATACCTAAAGGATC
AACAGCTCCTGGGGATTTGGGGTTGCTCTGGAAAACTCATTTGCACCACTGCTGTGCCTTGGAATGCTAG
TTGGAGTAATAAATCTCTGGAACAGATTTGGAATCACACGACCTGGATGGAGTGGGACAGAGAAATTAAC
AATTACACAAGCTTAATACACTCCTTAATTGAAGAATCGCAAAACCAGCAAGAAAAGAATGAACAAGAAT
TATTGGAATTAGATAAATGGGCAAGTTTGTGGAATTGGTTTAACATAACAAATTGGCTGTGGTATATAAA
ATTATTCATAATGATAGTAGGAGGCTTGGTAGGTTTAAGAATAGTTTTTGCTGTACTTTCTATAGTGAAT
AGAGTTAGGCAGGGATATTCACCATTATCGTTTCAGACCCACCTCCCAACCCCGAGGGGACCCGACAGGC
CCGAAGGAATAGAAGAAGAAGGTGGAGAGAGAGACAGAGACAGATCCATTCGATTAGTGAACGGATCTCG
ACGGTATCGGTTAACTTTTAAAAGAAAAGGGGGGATTGGGGGGTACAGTGCAGGGGAAAGAATAGTAGAC
ATAATAGCAACAGACATACAAACTAAAGAATTACAAAAACAAATTACAAAAATTCAAAATTTTATCGATC
ACGAGACTAGCCTCGAGAAGCTTGATATCGAATTCCAC
Features (pLannotate 1.2.2; 27 found; start..end, strand, type, name):
      1..511     +  promoter       hPGK promoter: human phosphoglycerate kinase 1 promoter
    526..1242    +  CDS            PA-GFP: photoactivatable GFP variant (Patterson et al., 2002) mammalian codon-optimized
   1309..2388    +  CDS            POU5F1: PO5F1_HUMAN - Also known as OCT3, OCT4, OTF3. Experimental evidence at protein level: Swiss-Prot protein existence level 1. Transcription factor that binds to the octamer motif (5'- ATTTGCAT-3'). Forms a trimeric complex with SOX2 or SOX15 on DNA and controls the expression of a number of genes involved in embryonic development such as YES1, FGF4, UTF1 and ZFP206. Critical for early embryogenesis and for embryonic stem cell pluripotency. From Homo sapiens (Human).
   2397..2985    +  misc_feature   WPRE: woodchuck hepatitis virus posttranscriptional regulatory element
   3002..3142    +  CDS            nef (fragment): NEF_HV1Z6 - Experimental evidence at protein level: Swiss-Prot protein existence level 1. Extracellular Nef protein targets CD4(+) T-lymphocytes for apoptosis by interacting with CXCR4 surface receptors. From Human immunodeficiency virus type 1 group M subtype D (isolate Z6) (HIV-1).
   3138..3318    +  LTR            5' LTR (truncated): truncated 5' long terminal repeat (LTR) from HIV-1
   3390..3511    +  polyA_signal   SV40 poly(A) signal: SV40 polyadenylation signal
   3530..3665    +  rep_origin     SV40 ori: SV40 origin of replication
   3686..3704    -  promoter       T7 promoter: promoter for bacteriophage T7 RNA polymerase
   3712..3867    +  CDS            lacZα (fragment): LacZα fragment of β-galactosidase; lacZ fragment
   3872..4300    +  rep_origin     f1 ori (sequence partly withheld): f1 bacteriophage origin of replication; arrow indicates direction of (+) strand synthesis
   4353..4457    +  promoter       AmpR promoter: bla
   4458..5318    +  CDS            AmpR: β-lactamase; bla; confers resistance to ampicillin, carbenicillin, and related antibiotics
   5489..6077    +  rep_origin     ori: high-copy-number ColE1/pMB1/pBR322/pUC origin of replication
   6260..6352    +  CDS            lacI (fragment): lac repressor; lacI; The lac repressor binds to the lac operator to inhibit transcription in E. coli. This inhibition can be relieved by adding lactose or isopropyl-β-D-thiogalactopyranoside (IPTG).
   6365..6386    +  protein_bind   CAP binding site: CAP binding activates transcription in the presence of cAMP. E. coli catabolite activator protein
   6401..6431    +  promoter       lac promoter: promoter for the E. coli lac operon
   6439..6455    +  protein_bind   lac operator: The lac repressor binds to the lac operator to inhibit transcription in E. coli. This inhibition can be relieved by adding lactose or isopropyl-β-D-thiogalactopyranoside (IPTG). lac repressor encoded by lacI
   6500..6518    +  promoter       T3 promoter: promoter for bacteriophage T3 RNA polymerase
   6546..6772    +  promoter       RSV promoter: Rous sarcoma virus enhancer/promoter
   6773..6953    +  LTR            5' LTR (truncated): truncated 5' long terminal repeat (LTR) from HIV-1
   7000..7125    +  misc_feature   HIV-1 Ψ: packaging signal of human immunodeficiency virus type 1
   7109..7472    +  CDS            HIV-1 gag (fragment): gag protein from human immunodeficiency virus 1; gag
   7618..7851    +  misc_feature   RRE: The Rev response element (RRE) of HIV-1 allows for Rev-dependent mRNA export from the nucleus to the cytoplasm.
   8228..8328    +  CDS            Rev (fragment): human immunodeficiency virus 1 (HIV-1) Rev protein; rev; enhances nuclear export of unspliced and incompletely spliced viral mRNAs
   8347..8464    +  misc_feature   cPPT/CTS: central polypurine tract and central termination sequence of HIV-1
   8484..8507    -  misc_feature   MCS (fragment): pBluescript multiple cloning site
