[The description below was written by a language model from this plasmid's Addgene catalogue record and pLannotate feature annotations shown in this document.]
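Description:
pLM-vexGFP-Oct4 is an HIV-1-derived lentiviral transfer vector, catalogued as second generation, that co-expresses human OCT4 (POU5F1) with a fluorescent marker. It is propagated in E. coli on a high-copy ColE1/pUC-type origin with ampicillin selection (AmpR/β-lactamase). The bacterial portion also carries pBluescript-like remnants: an f1 origin, lac promoter/operator and lacZα fragments, and T3 and T7 promoters. The backbone name is not recorded. An SV40 poly(A) signal and SV40 origin lie just downstream of the 3′ LTR.

The viral genome is transcribed from an RSV promoter fused to a truncated 5′ LTR. This is followed by the Ψ packaging signal with a gag fragment, the Rev response element for Rev-dependent nuclear export of the genomic RNA, and the cPPT/CTS element, which aids nuclear import of the reverse-transcribed genome. The internal cassette uses the human PGK promoter to drive a single open reading frame, vexGFP_2A_OCT4, cloned between AgeI and SalI sites. A 2A peptide links the fluorescent protein to OCT4 so that both are produced from one transcript and fluorescence reports factor expression. The automated annotation labels the fluorescent protein as PA-GFP, most likely a closest-match call for the GFP-derived vexGFP named in the catalogue, and it does not annotate the short 2A linker in the gap between the two coding sequences. A WPRE follows to enhance transcript expression, then a truncated LTR closes the provirus.

The two sequence records (depositor and sequencing result) differ slightly in length and start point but show the same feature order. The associated publication concerns the stoichiometric and temporal requirements of Oct4, Sox2, Klf4 and c-Myc for human iPSC induction. This fits a use in which the vector delivers and fluorescently tracks OCT4 during reprogramming.
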