Addgene plasmid #22240: pLM-vexGFP-Oct4
Purpose: 2nd generation lentiviral vector
Depositing lab: Michel Sadelain. Depositing organization: Memorial Sloan-Kettering Cancer Center. Publication: Stoichiometric and temporal requirements of Oct4, Sox2, Klf4, and c-Myc expression for efficient human iPSC induction and differentiation. Papapetrou EP, Tomishima MJ, Chambers SM, Mica Y, Reed E, Menon J, Tabar V, Mo Q, Studer L, Sadelain M. Proc Natl Acad Sci U S A. 2009 Aug 4. 106(31):12759-64. 10.1073/pnas.0904825106 PubMed 19549847.
Backbone
  Vector backbone: N/A
  Backbone size w/o insert (bp): 6655
  Vector type: Lentiviral
Growth in bacteria
  Bacterial resistance: Ampicillin, 100 μg/mL
  Growth temperature: 37°C
  Growth strain: Stbl3
  Copy number: High Copy
Gene/Insert
  Gene/Insert name: vexGFP_2A_OCT4 (alt name: Oct4)
  Species: H. sapiens (human); synthetic fluorescent protein
  Insert size (bp): 1872
  Entrez Gene: POU5F1 (a.k.a. OCT3, OCT4, OCT4Borf1, OTF-3, OTF3, OTF4, Oct-3, Oct-4, Oct3/4)
  Cloning method: Restriction Enzyme; 5′ cloning site AgeI (not destroyed); 3′ cloning site SalI (not destroyed)
  Sequencing primers: 5′ hPGK-F (5'GTGTTCCGCATTCTGCAAG-3'); 3′ WPRE-R (5'-CATAGCGTAAAAGGAGCAACA-3')
Terms and licenses: Academic/Nonprofit Terms; Industry Terms: Not Available to Industry
How to cite: pLM-vexGFP-Oct4 was a gift from Michel Sadelain (Addgene plasmid # 22240 ; http://n2t.net/addgene:22240 ; RRID:Addgene_22240)
