>Addgene plasmid #22240 | pLM-vexGFP-Oct4 | addgene partial sequence | sequence record 29098 | 22240 with EGFP-C
GGCATGGACGAGCTGTACAGGGATCTGGAGCAACAAACTTCTCACTACTCAAACAAGCAGGTGACGTGGA
GGAGAATCCCGGCCCTATGGCGGGACACCTGGCTTCGGATTTCGCCTTCTCGCCCCCTCCAGGTGGTGGA
GGTGATGGGCCAGGGGGGCCGGAGCCGGGCTGGGTTGATCCTCGGACCTGGCTAAGCTTCCAAGGCCCTC
CTGGAGGGCCAGGAATCGGGCCGGGGGTTGGGCCAGGCTCTGAGGTGTGGGGGATTCCCCCATGCCCCCC
GCCGTATGAGTTCTGTGGGGGGATGGCGTACTGTGGGCCCCAGGTTGGAGTGGGGCTAGTGCCCCAAGGC
GGCTTGGAGACCTCTCAGCCTGAGGGTGAAGCAGGAGTCGGGGTGGAGAGCAACTCCGATGGGGCCTCCC
CGGAGCCCTGCACCGTCACCCCTGGTGCCGTGAAGCTGGAGAAGGAGAAGCTGGAGCAAAACCCGGAGGA
GTCCCAGGACATCAAAGCTCTGCAGAAAGAACTCGAGCAATTTGCCAAGCTCCTGAAGCAGAAGAGGATC
ACCCTGGGATATACACAGGCCGATGTGGGGCTCACCCTGGGGGTTCTATTTGGGAAGGTATTCAGCCAAA
CGACCATCTGCCGCTTTGAGGCTCTGCAGCTTAGCTTCAAGAACATGTGTAAGCTGCGGCCCTTGCTGCA
GAAGTGGGTGG
