>Addgene plasmid #22240 | pLM-vexGFP-Oct4 | addgene partial sequence | sequence record 80519 | M13pUC-Rev 5'-AGCGGATAACAATTTCACACAGG-3'
ACCATGATTACGCCAAGCGCGCAATTAACCCTCACTAAAGGGAACAAAAGCTGGAGCTGCAAGCTTAATG
TAGTCTTATGCAATACTCTTGTAGTCTTGCAACATGGTAACGATGAGTTAGCAACATGCCTTACAAGGAG
AGAAAAAGCACCGTGCATGCCGATTGGTGGAAGTAAGGTGGTACGATCGTGCCTTATTAGGAAGGCAACA
GACGGGTCTGACATGGATTGGACGAACCACTGAATTGCCGCATTGCAGAGATATTGTATTTAAGTGCCTA
GCTCGATACATAAACGGGTCTCTCTGGTTAGACCAGATCTGAGCCTGGGAGCTCTCTGGCTAACTAGGGA
ACCCACTGCTTAAGCCTCAATAAAGCTTGCCTTGAGTGCTTCAAGTAGTGTGTGCCCGTCTGTTGTGTGA
CTCTGGTAACTAGAGATCCCTCAGACCCTTTTAGTCAGTGTGGAAAATCTCTAGCAGTGGCGCCCGAACA
GGGACTTGAAAGCGAAAGGGAAACCAGAGGAGCTCTCTCGACGCAGGACTCGGCTTGCTGAAGCGCGCAC
GGCAAGAGGCGAGGGGCGGCGACTGGTGAGTACGCCAAAAATTTTGACTAGCGGAGGCTAGAAGGAGAGA
GATGGGTGCGAGAGCGTCAGTATTAAGCGGGGGAGAATTAGATCGCGATGGGAAAAAATTCGGTTAAGGC
CAGGGGGAAAGAAAAAATATAAATTAAAACATATAGTATGGGCAAGCAGGGAGCTAGAACGATTCGCAGT
TAATCCTGGCCTGTTAGAAACATCAGAAGGCTGTAGACAAATACTGGGACAGCTACAACCATCCCTTCAG
ACAGGATCAGAAGAACTTA
